>Addgene plasmid #155226 | C1-Lyn-mCitrine-EEVEE-LifeAct | addgene full sequence | sequence record 310129 | Addgene NGS Result
CGGCGAATGGGCTGACCGCTTCCTCGTGCTTTACGGTATCGCCGCTCCCGATTCGCAGCGCATCGCCTTC
TATCGCCTTCTTGACGAGTTCTTCTGAGCGGGACTCTGGGGTTCGAAATGACCGACCAAGCGACGCCCAA
CCTGCCATCACGAGATTTCGATTCCACCGCCGCCTTCTATGAAAGGTTGGGCTTCGGAATCGTTTTCCGG
GACGCCGGCTGGATGATCCTCCAGCGCGGGGATCTCATGCTGGAGTTCTTCGCCCACCCTAGGGGGAGGC
TAACTGAAACACGGAAGGAGACAATACCGGAAGGAACCCGCGCTATGACGGCAATAAAAAGACAGAATAA
AACGCACGGTGTTGGGTCGTTTGTTCATAAACGCGGGGTTCGGTCCCAGGGCTGGCACTCTGTCGATACC
CCACCGAGACCCCATTGGGGCCAATACGCCCGCGTTTCTTCCTTTTCCCCACCCCACCCCCCAAGTTCGG
GTGAAGGCCCAGGGCTCGCAGCCAACGTCGGGGCGGCAGGCCCTGCCATAGCCTCAGGTTACTCATATAT
ACTTTAGATTGATTTAAAACTTCATTTTTAATTTAAAAGGATCTAGGTGAAGATCCTTTTTGATAATCTC
ATGACCAAAATCCCTTAACGTGAGTTTTCGTTCCACTGAGCGTCAGACCCCGTAGAAAAGATCAAAGGAT
CTTCTTGAGATCCTTTTTTTCTGCGCGTAATCTGCTGCTTGCAAACAAAAAAACCACCGCTACCAGCGGT
GGTTTGTTTGCCGGATCAAGAGCTACCAACTCTTTTTCCGAAGGTAACTGGCTTCAGCAGAGCGCAGATA
CCAAATACTGTTCTTCTAGTGTAGCCGTAGTTAGGCCACCACTTCAAGAACTCTGTAGCACCGCCTACAT
ACCTCGCTCTGCTAATCCTGTTACCAGTGGCTGCTGCCAGTGGCGATAAGTCGTGTCTTACCGGGTTGGA
CTCAAGACGATAGTTACCGGATAAGGCGCAGCGGTCGGGCTGAACGGGGGGTTCGTGCACACAGCCCAGC
TTGGAGCGAACGACCTACACCGAACTGAGATACCTACAGCGTGAGCTATGAGAAAGCGCCACGCTTCCCG
AAGGGAGAAAGGCGGACAGGTATCCGGTAAGCGGCAGGGTCGGAACAGGAGAGCGCACGAGGGAGCTTCC
AGGGGGAAACGCCTGGTATCTTTATAGTCCTGTCGGGTTTCGCCACCTCTGACTTGAGCGTCGATTTTTG
TGATGCTCGTCAGGGGGGCGGAGCCTATGGAAAAACGCCAGCAACGCGGCCTTTTTACGGTTCCTGGCCT
TTTGCTGGCCTTTTGCTCACATGTTCTTTCCTGCGTTATCCCCTGATTCTGTGGATAACCGTATTACCGC
CATGCATTAGTTATTAATAGTAATCAATTACGGGGTCATTAGTTCATAGCCCATATATGGAGTTCCGCGT
TACATAACTTACGGTAAATGGCCCGCCTGGCTGACCGCCCAACGACCCCCGCCCATTGACGTCAATAATG
ACGTATGTTCCCATAGTAACGCCAATAGGGACTTTCCATTGACGTCAATGGGTGGAGTATTTACGGTAAA
CTGCCCACTTGGCAGTACATCAAGTGTATCATATGCCAAGTACGCCCCCTATTGACGTCAATGACGGTAA
ATGGCCCGCCTGGCATTATGCCCAGTACATGACCTTATGGGACTTTCCTACTTGGCAGTACATCTACGTA
TTAGTCATCGCTATTACCATGGTGATGCGGTTTTGGCAGTACATCAATGGGCGTGGATAGCGGTTTGACT
CACGGGGATTTCCAAGTCTCCACCCCATTGACGTCAATGGGAGTTTGTTTTGGCACCAAAATCAACGGGA
CTTTCCAAAATGTCGTAACAACTCCGCCCCATTGACGCAAATGGGCGGTAGGCGTGTACGGTGGGAGGTC
TATATAAGCAGAGCTGGTTTAGTGAACCGTCAGATCCGCTAGCGCTACCGGACTCAGATCTCGAGCTCAA
GCTTATGGGATGTATAAAATCAAAAGGGAAAGACAGCGCGGGAGCAGACAGTGCTGGCTCCGCTGGTAGT
GCTGGTGTGAGCAAGGGCGAGGAGCTGTTCACCGGGGTGGTGCCCATCCTGGTCGAGCTGGACGGCGACG
TAAACGGCCACAAGTTCAGCGTGTCCGGCGAGGGCGAGGGCGATGCCACCTACGGCAAGCTGACCCTGAA
GTTCATCTGCACCACCGGCAAGCTGCCCGTGCCCTGGCCCACCCTCGTGACCACCTTCGGCTACGGCCTG
ATGTGCTTCGCCCGCTACCCCGACCACATGAAGCAGCACGACTTCTTCAAGTCCGCCATGCCCGAAGGCT
ACGTCCAGGAGCGCACCATCTTCTTCAAGGACGACGGCAACTACAAGACCCGCGCCGAGGTGAAGTTCGA
GGGCGACACCCTGGTGAACCGCATCGAGCTGAAGGGCATCGACTTCAAGGAGGACGGCAACATCCTGGGG
CACAAGCTGGAGTACAACTACAACAGCCACAACGTCTATATCATGGCCGACAAGCAGAAGAACGGCATCA
AGGTGAACTTCAAGATCCGCCACAACATCGAGGACGGCAGCGTGCAGCTCGCCGACCACTACCAGCAGAA
CACCCCCATCGGCGACGGCCCCGTGCTGCTGCCCGACAACCACTACCTGAGCTACCAGTCCAAGCTGAGC
AAAGACCCCAACGAGAAGCGCGATCACATGGTCCTGCTGGAGTTCGTGACCGCCGCCGGGATCACTCTCG
GCATGGACGAGCTGTACAAAAGAAGCCGAGCTCAAGCTTCGACCGGTGGTGGATCCGGAGGAACCAGTGC
TGGCGGGAGCGCTGGTGGAAGTGCGGGGGGATCTTCTGCTGGAGGCAGTGCTGGAGGGTCAGGCTCTGCT
GGCGGGTCTGCTGGAGGGAGTACATCAGCGGGAGGTTCCGCTGGGGGCAGCGCCGGAGGATCTGCAGGCG
GGAGTGCCGGAGGCACTATGGGCGTGGCGGACCTGATCAAAAAATTTGAGAGCATCTCAAAAGAGGAATA
AGCGGCCGCGACTCTAGATCATAATCAGCCATACCACATTTGTAGAGGTTTTACTTGCTTTAAAAAACCT
CCCACACCTCCCCCTGAACCTGAAACATAAAATGAATGCAATTGTTGTTGTTAACTTGTTTATTGCAGCT
TATAATGGTTACAAATAAAGCAATAGCATCACAAATTTCACAAATAAAGCATTTTTTTCACTGCATTCTA
GTTGTGGTTTGTCCAAACTCATCAATGTATCTTAAGGCGTAAATTGTAAGCGTTAATATTTTGTTAAAAT
TCGCGTTAAATTTTTGTTAAATCAGCTCATTTTTTAACCAATAGGCCGAAATCGGCAAAATCCCTTATAA
ATCAAAAGAATAGACCGAGATAGGGT
[37 nt withheld, positions 3457-3493]
AAAGAACGTGGACTCCAACGTCAAAGG
[49 nt withheld, positions 3521-3569]
T
[91 nt withheld, positions 3571-3661]
G
[124 nt withheld, positions 3663-3786]
CAGGTGGCACTTTTCGGGGAAATGTGCGCGGAACCCCTATTTGTTTATTTTTCTAAATACATTCAAATAT
GTATCCGCTCATGAGACAATAACCCTGATAAATGCTTCAATAATATTGAAAAAGGAAGAGTCCTGAGGCG
GAAAGAACCAGCTGTGGAATGTGTGTCAGTTAGGGTGTGGAAAGTCCCCAGGCTCCCCAGCAGGCAGAAG
TATGCAAAGCATGCATCTCAATTAGTCAGCAACCAGGTGTGGAAAGTCCCCAGGCTCCCCAGCAGGCAGA
AGTATGCAAAGCATGCATCTCAATTAGTCAGCAACCATAGTCCCGCCCCTAACTCCGCCCATCCCGCCCC
TAACTCCGCCCAGTTCCGCCCATTCTCCGCCCCATGGCTGACTAATTTTTTTTATTTATGCAGAGGCCGA
GGCCGCCTCGGCCTCTGAGCTATTCCAGAAGTAGTGAGGAGGCTTTTTTGGAGGCCTAGGCTTTTGCAAA
GATCGATCAAGAGACAGGATGAGGATCGTTTCGCATGATTGAACAAGATGGATTGCACGCAGGTTCTCCG
GCCGCTTGGGTGGAGAGGCTATTCGGCTATGACTGGGCACAACAGACAATCGGCTGCTCTGATGCCGCCG
TGTTCCGGCTGTCAGCGCAGGGGCGCCCGGTTCTTTTTGTCAAGACCGACCTGTCCGGTGCCCTGAATGA
ACTGCAAGACGAGGCAGCGCGGCTATCGTGGCTGGCCACGACGGGCGTTCCTTGCGCAGCTGTGCTCGAC
GTTGTCACTGAAGCGGGAAGGGACTGGCTGCTATTGGGCGAAGTGCCGGGGCAGGATCTCCTGTCATCTC
ACCTTGCTCCTGCCGAGAAAGTATCCATCATGGCTGATGCAATGCGGCGGCTGCATACGCTTGATCCGGC
TACCTGCCCATTCGACCACCAAGCGAAACATCGCATCGAGCGAGCACGTACTCGGATGGAAGCCGGTCTT
GTCGATCAGGATGATCTGGACGAAGAGCATCAGGGGCTCGCGCCAGCCGAACTGTTCGCCAGGCTCAAGG
CGAGCATGCCCGACGGCGAGGATCTCGTCGTGACCCATGGCGATGCCTGCTTGCCGAATATCATGGTGGA
AAATGGCCGCTTTTCTGGATTCATCGACTGTGGCCGGCTGGGTGTGGCGGACCGCTATCAGGACATAGCG
TTGGCTACCCGTGATATTGCTGAAGAGCTTGG
Features (pLannotate 1.2.2; 14 found; start..end, strand, type, name):
    118..270     +  CDS            ble (fragment): BLE_KLEPN - Experimental evidence at protein level: Swiss-Prot protein existence level 1. Binding protein with a strong affinity to the bleomycin family of antibiotics. Binds to CL990; an antimitotic-antibiotic compound. From Klebsiella pneumoniae.
    329..376     +  polyA_signal   HSV TK poly(A) signal: herpes simplex virus thymidine kinase polyadenylation signal (Cole and Stacy, 1985)
    467..483     -  polyA_signal   bGH poly(A) signal (fragment): bovine growth hormone polyadenylation signal
    705..1293    +  rep_origin     ori: high-copy-number ColE1/pMB1/pBR322/pUC origin of replication
   1468..1771    +  enhancer       CMV enhancer: human cytomegalovirus immediate early enhancer
   1772..1975    +  promoter       CMV promoter: human cytomegalovirus (CMV) immediate early promoter
   1998..2034    +  misc_feature   MCS (fragment): multiple cloning site
   2107..2820    +  CDS            mCitrine: mCitrine is a basic (constitutively fluorescent) yellow fluorescent protein published in 2001, derived from Aequorea victoria.
   3097..3180    +  CDS            large T antigen (fragment): large T antigen from SV40 (simian virus 40)
   3203..3324    +  polyA_signal   SV40 poly(A) signal: SV40 polyadenylation signal
   3358..3786    -  rep_origin     f1 ori (sequence partly withheld): f1 bacteriophage origin of replication; arrow indicates direction of (+) strand synthesis
   3813..3917    +  promoter       AmpR promoter: bla
   3919..4276    +  promoter       SV40 promoter: SV40 enhancer and early promoter
   4311..97      +  CDS            NeoR/KanR (across the origin): aminoglycoside phosphotransferase from Tn5; aph(3')-II (or nptII); confers resistance to neomycin, kanamycin, and G418 (Geneticin®)
