[The description below was written by a language model from this plasmid's Addgene catalogue record and pLannotate feature annotations shown in this document.]
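Description:
C1-Lyn-mCitrine-EEVEE-LifeAct is a mammalian expression plasmid built on the Clontech pEGFP-C1 backbone, with the original fluorescent protein region replaced by a synthetic fusion assembled by Gibson cloning. It replicates in E. coli at high copy from a ColE1/pUC-type origin and also carries an f1 phage origin. Selection relies on a single Tn5 NeoR/KanR (aph(3')-II) gene driven by tandem bacterial (AmpR/bla) and SV40 early promoters and terminated by the HSV TK polyadenylation signal. This gives kanamycin resistance in bacteria and could support G418 selection in mammalian cells. The short ble, bGH poly(A), MCS and large T antigen fragments in the feature table appear to be backbone remnants or partial annotation matches rather than functional elements.

The payload is transcribed from the human CMV immediate-early enhancer and promoter and ends at an SV40 poly(A) signal. According to the record, it encodes the Lyn11 peptide fused to the yellow fluorescent protein mCitrine, followed by a codon-optimized EEVEE segment and LifeAct at the C-terminus. Only the mCitrine coding sequence is annotated in the feature table; the Lyn11, EEVEE and LifeAct parts presumably lie in the unannotated flanking regions. Lyn11 is an acylated membrane-targeting motif that anchors the protein at the plasma membrane, while LifeAct is a short F-actin-binding peptide. The fusion should therefore report actin filaments lying close to the membrane. The record describes it as an alternate version of the MPAct reporter, using Lyn and LifeAct in place of the CaaX membrane anchor and F-tractin actin-binding domain. The associated work used such reporters to study how membrane-proximal F-actin restricts local protrusions and directs cell migration.
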