Addgene plasmid #155226: C1-Lyn-mCitrine-EEVEE-LifeAct
Purpose: Alternate MPAct using Lyn/LifeAct instead of CaaX/F-tractin
Depositing lab: Tobias Meyer. Depositing organization: Stanford University. Publication: Membrane-proximal F-actin restricts local membrane protrusions and directs cell migration. Bisaria A, Hayer A, Garbett D, Cohen D, Meyer T. Science. 2020 Jun 12;368(6496):1205-1210. doi: 10.1126/science.aay7794. PubMed 32527825.
Backbone
  Vector backbone: pEGFP-C1
  Backbone manufacturer: Clontech
  Vector type: Mammalian Expression
Growth in bacteria
  Bacterial resistance: Kanamycin, 50 μg/mL
  Growth temperature: 37°C
  Growth strain: DH5alpha
  Copy number: High Copy
Gene/Insert
  Gene/Insert name: Lyn11 fused to mCitrine C-term tagged with a codon optimized EEVEE and LifeAct
  Species: Synthetic
  Tag / fusion protein: mCitrine (C terminal on insert)
  Cloning method: Gibson Cloning
Terms and licenses: Academic/Nonprofit Terms; Industry Terms: Not Available to Industry
How to cite: C1-Lyn-mCitrine-EEVEE-LifeAct was a gift from Tobias Meyer (Addgene plasmid # 155226 ; http://n2t.net/addgene:155226 ; RRID:Addgene_155226)
